>Addgene plasmid #154833 | pJ204-loxP-100RPU.2-ETN-lox2272 | depositor full sequence | sequence record 299748 | pJ204-loxP-100RPU.2-ETN-lox2272 sequence 4650 bps
AGTCGGTGTATAACTTCGTATAGCATACATTATACGAAGTTATAGTCGGTGTTGGGACTTTCCACCTTAG
ATGACACAGCAATCAGATTTGCTTGCGTGAGAAGATATAGGATGACACAGCAATCTAGACTGGGACTTTC
CACTGATATTTTGCGCAATTGACCTAATGACACAGCAATAGTATGTGGGGCGGGGATCTAACTGGGACTT
TCCAAAGGTCTTACCGGAAGTTGTTAGAATGACACAGCAATGGATTCATATCCTGGGACTTTCCAGTATA
CTGCTTGCGTGAGAAGATGATCATGGGACTTTCCATGTACAAAAGGTCTATATAAGCAGAGCTCGTTTAG
TGAACCGTCAGATCGCCTAGATACGCCATCCACGCTGTTTTGACCTCCATAGAAGACAGACGTCATCGCC
ACCATGGCGCCCGTCGCCGTCTGGGCCGCGCTGGCCGTCGGACTGGAGCTCTGGGCTGCGGCGCACGCCT
TGCCCGCCCAGGTGGCATTTACACCCTACGCCCCGGAGCCCGGGAGCACATGCCGGCTCAGAGAATACTA
TGACCAGACAGCTCAGATGTGCTGCAGCAAATGCTCGCCGGGCCAACATGCAAAAGTCTTCTGTACCAAG
ACCTCGGACACCGTGTGTGACTCCTGTGAGGACAGCACATACACCCAGCTCTGGAACTGGGTTCCCGAGT
GCTTGAGCTGTGGCTCCCGCTGTAGCTCTGACCAGGTGGAAACTCAAGCCTGCACTCGGGAACAGAACCG
CATCTGCACCTGCAGGCCCGGCTGGTACTGCGCGCTGAGCAAGCAGGAGGGGTGCCGGCTGTGCGCGCCG
CTGCGCAAGTGCCGCCCGGGCTTCGGCGTGGCCAGACCAGGAACTGAAACATCAGACGTGGTGTGCAAGC
CCTGTGCCCCGGGGACGTTCTCCAACACGACTTCATCCACGGATATTTGCAGGCCCCACCAGATCTGTAA
CGTGGTGGCCATCCCTGGGAATGCAAGCATGGATGCAGTCTGCACGTCCACGTCCCCCACCCGGAGTATG
GCCCCAGGGGCAGTACACTTACCCCAGCCAGTGTCCACACGATCCCAACACACGCAGCCAACTCCAGAAC
CCAGCACTGCTCCAAGCACCTCCTTCCTGCTCCCAATGGGCCCCAGCCCCCCAGCTGAAGGGAGCACTGG
CGACGAGCCCAAATCTTGTGACAAAACTCACACATGCCCACCGTGCCCAGCACCTGAACTCCTGGGGGGA
CCGTCAGTCTTCCTCTTCCCCCCAAAACCCAAGGACACCCTCATGATCTCCCGGACCCCTGAGGTCACAT
GCGTGGTGGTGGACGTGAGCCACGAAGACCCTGAGGTCAAGTTCAACTGGTACGTGGACGGCGTGGAGGT
GCATAATGCCAAGACAAAGCCGCGGGAGGAGCAGTACAACAGCACGTACCGTGTGGTCAGCGTCCTCACC
GTCCTGCACCAGGACTGGCTGAATGGCAAGGAGTACAAGTGCAAGGTCTCCAACAAAGCCCTCCCAGCCC
CCATCGAGAAAACCATCTCCAAAGCCAAAGGGCAGCCCCGAGAACCACAGGTGTACACCCTGCCCCCATC
CCGGGAGGAGATGACCAAGAACCAGGTCAGCCTGACCTGCCTGGTCAAAGGCTTCTATCCCAGCGACATC
GCCGTGGAGTGGGAGAGCAATGGGCAGCCGGAGAACAACTACAAGACCACGCCTCCCGTGCTGGACTCCG
ACGGCTCCTTCTTCCTCTACAGCAAGCTCACCGTGGACAAGAGCAGGTGGCAGCAGGGGAACGTCTTCTC
ATGCTCCGTGATGCATGAGGCTCTGCACAACCACTACACACAGAAGAGCCTCTCCCTGTCTCCGGGTAAA
TGATAAAAGCAGCGTATAACTTCGTATAGGATACTTTATACGAAGTTATACTTGCGTAGTGAGTCGAATA
AGGGCGACACAAAATTTATTCTAAATGCATAATAAATACTGATAACATCTTATAGTTTGTATTATATTTT
GTATTATCGTTGACATGTATAATTTTGATATCAAAAACTGATTTTCCCTTTATTATTTTCGAGATTTATT
TTCTTAATTCTCTTTAACAAACTAGAAATATTGTATATACAAAAAATCATAAATAATAGATGAATAGTTT
AATTATAGGTGTTCATCAATCGAAAAAGCAACGTATCTTATTTAAAGTGCGTTGCTTTTTTCTCATTTAT
AAGGTTAAATAATTCTCATATATCAAGCAAAGTGACAGGCGCCCTTAAATATTCTGACAAATGCTCTTTC
CCTAAACTCCCCCCATAAAAAAACCCGCCGAAGCGGGTTTTTACGTTATTTGCGGATTAACGATTACTCG
TTATCAGAACCGCCCAGGGGGCCCGAGCTTAAGACTGGCCGTCGTTTTACAACACAGAAAGAGTTTGTAG
AAACGCAAAAAGGCCATCCGTCAGGGGCCTTCTGCTTAGTTTGATGCCTGGCAGTTCCCTACTCTCGCCT
TCCGCTTCCTCGCTCACTGACTCGCTGCGCTCGGTCGTTCGGCTGCGGCGAGCGGTATCAGCTCACTCAA
AGGCGGTAATACGGTTATCCACAGAATCAGGGGATAACGCAGGAAAGAACATGTGAGCAAAAGGCCAGCA
AAAGGCCAGGAACCGTAAAAAGGCCGCGTTGCTGGCGTTTTTCCATAGGCTCCGCCCCCCTGACGAGCAT
CACAAAAATCGACGCTCAAGTCAGAGGTGGCGAAACCCGACAGGACTATAAAGATACCAGGCGTTTCCCC
CTGGAAGCTCCCTCGTGCGCTCTCCTGTTCCGACCCTGCCGCTTACCGGATACCTGTCCGCCTTTCTCCC
TTCGGGAAGCGTGGCGCTTTCTCATAGCTCACGCTGTAGGTATCTCAGTTCGGTGTAGGTCGTTCGCTCC
AAGCTGGGCTGTGTGCACGAACCCCCCGTTCAGCCCGACCGCTGCGCCTTATCCGGTAACTATCGTCTTG
AGTCCAACCCGGTAAGACACGACTTATCGCCACTGGCAGCAGCCACTGGTAACAGGATTAGCAGAGCGAG
GTATGTAGGCGGTGCTACAGAGTTCTTGAAGTGGTGGGCTAACTACGGCTACACTAGAAGAACAGTATTT
GGTATCTGCGCTCTGCTGAAGCCAGTTACCTTCGGAAAAAGAGTTGGTAGCTCTTGATCCGGCAAACAAA
CCACCGCTGGTAGCGGTGGTTTTTTTGTTTGCAAGCAGCAGATTACGCGCAGAAAAAAAGGATCTCAAGA
AGATCCTTTGATCTTTTCTACGGGGTCTGACGCTCAGTGGAACGACGCGCGCGTAACTCACGTTAAGGGA
TTTTGGTCATGAGCTTGCGCCGTCCCGTCAAGTCAGCGTAATGCTCTGCTTTTACCAATGCTTAATCAGT
GAGGCACCTATCTCAGCGATCTGTCTATTTCGTTCATCCATAGTTGCCTGACTCCCCGTCGTGTAGATAA
CTACGATACGGGAGGGCTTACCATCTGGCCCCAGCGCTGCGATGATACCGCGAGAACCACGCTCACCGGC
TCCGGATTTATCAGCAATAAACCAGCCAGCCGGAAGGGCCGAGCGCAGAAGTGGTCCTGCAACTTTATCC
GCCTCCATCCAGTCTATTAATTGTTGCCGGGAAGCTAGAGTAAGTAGTTCGCCAGTTAATAGTTTGCGCA
ACGTTGTTGCCATCGCTACAGGCATCGTGGTGTCACGCTCGTCGTTTGGTATGGCTTCATTCAGCTCCGG
TTCCCAACGATCAAGGCGAGTTACATGATCCCCCATGTTGTGCAAAAAAGCGGTTAGCTCCTTCGGTCCT
CCGATCGTTGTCAGAAGTAAGTTGGCCGCAGTGTTATCACTCATGGTTATGGCAGCACTGCATAATTCTC
TTACTGTCATGCCATCCGTAAGATGCTTTTCTGTGACTGGTGAGTACTCAACCAAGTCATTCTGAGAATA
GTGTATGCGGCGACCGAGTTGCTCTTGCCCGGCGTCAATACGGGATAATACCGCGCCACATAGCAGAACT
TTAAAAGTGCTCATCATTGGAAAACGTTCTTCGGGGCGAAAACTCTCAAGGATCTTACCGCTGTTGAGAT
CCAGTTCGATGTAACCCACTCGTGCACCCAACTGATCTTCAGCATCTTTTACTTTCACCAGCGTTTCTGG
GTGAGCAAAAACAGGAAGGCAAAATGCCGCAAAAAAGGGAATAAGGGCGACACGGAAATGTTGAATACTC
ATATTCTTCCTTTTTCAATATTATTGAAGCATTTATCAGGGTTATTGTCTCATGAGCGGATACATATTTG
AATGTATTTAGAAAAATAAACAAATAGGGGTCAGTGTTACAACCAATTAACCAATTCTGAACATTATCGC
GAGCCCATTTATACCTGAATATGGCTCATAACACCCCTTGTTTGCCTGGCGGCAGTAGCGCGGTGGTCCC
ACCTGACCCCATGCCGAACTCAGAAGTGAAACGCCGTAGCGCCGATGGTAGTGTGGGGACTCCCCATGCG
AGAGTAGGGAACTGCCAGGCATCAAATAAAACGAAAGGCTCAGTCGAAAGACTGGGCCTTTCGCCCGGGC
TAATTATGGGGTGTCGCCCTTATTCGACTC
Features (pLannotate 1.2.2; 13 found; start..end, strand, type, name):
     10..43      +  protein_bind   loxP: Cre-mediated recombination occurs in the 8-bp core sequence (GCATACAT). Cre recombinase
    324..343     +  promoter       minimal CMV promoter (fragment): human cytomegalovirus (CMV) immediate early promoter
    424..1194    +  CDS            TNFRSF1B (fragment): TNR1B_HUMAN - Also known as TNFBR, TNFR2. Experimental evidence at protein level: Swiss-Prot protein existence level 1. Receptor with high affinity for TNFSF2/TNF-alpha and approximately 5-fold lower affinity for homotrimeric TNFSF1/lymphotoxin-alpha. The TRAF1/TRAF2 complex recruits the apoptotic suppressors BIRC2 and BIRC3 to TNFRSF1B/TNFR2. This receptor mediates most of the metabolic effects of TNF-alpha. Isoform 2 blocks TNF-alpha-induced apoptosis, which suggests that it regulates TNF-alpha function by antagonizing its biological activity. From Homo sapiens (Human).
   1195..1890    +  CDS            IGHG1 (fragment): IGHG1_HUMAN - Experimental evidence at protein level: Swiss-Prot protein existence level 1. Constant region of immunoglobulin heavy chains. Immunoglobulins, also known as antibodies, are membrane-bound or secreted glycoproteins produced by B lymphocytes. In the recognition phase of humoral immunity, the membrane-bound immunoglobulins serve as receptors which, upon binding of a specific antigen, trigger the clonal expansion and differentiation of B lymphocytes into immunoglobulins- secreting plasma cells. Secreted immunoglobulins mediate the effector phase of humoral immunity, which results in
   1906..1939    +  protein_bind   lox2272: Cre-mediated recombination occurs in the 8-bp core sequence (GGATACTT). lox2272 sites are compatible with each other, but incompatible with loxP or loxN sites (Lee and Saito, 1988). Cre recombinase
   2414..2433    +  CDS            lacZα (fragment): LacZα fragment of β-galactosidase; lacZ fragment
   2458..2475    -  terminator     rrnB T2 terminator (fragment): transcription terminator T2 from the E. coli rrnB gene
   2700..3288    -  rep_origin     ori: high-copy-number ColE1/pMB1/pBR322/pUC origin of replication
   3412..4272    -  CDS            AmpR: β-lactamase; bla; confers resistance to ampicillin, carbenicillin, and related antibiotics
   4275..4371    -  promoter       AmpR promoter (fragment): bla
   4401..4425    -  CDS            KanR (fragment): aminoglycoside phosphotransferase; aph(3')-Ia; confers resistance to kanamycin
   4454..4569    +  ncRNA          5S rRNA: Accession: RF00001 - 5S ribosomal RNA
   4573..4613    +  terminator     rrnB T1 terminator (fragment): transcription terminator T1 from the E. coli rrnB gene
