>Addgene plasmid #154833 | pJ204-loxP-100RPU.2-ETN-lox2272 | addgene full sequence | sequence record 306200 | Addgene NGS Result
AGTCGGTGTATAACTTCGTATAGCATACATTATACGAAGTTATAGTCGGTGTTGGGACTTTCCACCTTAG
ATGACACAGCAATCAGATTTGCTTGCGTGAGAAGATATAGGATGACACAGCAATCTAGACTGGGACTTTC
CACTGATATTTTGCGCAATTGACCTAATGACACAGCAATAGTATGTGGGGCGGGGATCTAACTGGGACTT
TCCAAAGGTCTTACCGGAAGTTGTTAGAATGACACAGCAATGGATTCATATCCTGGGACTTTCCAGTATA
CTGCTTGCGTGAGAAGATGATCATGGGACTTTCCATGTACAAAAGGTCTATATAAGCAGAGCTCGTTTAG
TGAACCGTCAGATCGCCTAGATACGCCATCCACGCTGTTTTGACCTCCATAGAAGACAGACGTCATCGCC
ACCATGGCGCCCGTCGCCGTCTGGGCCGCGCTGGCCGTCGGACTGGAGCTCTGGGCTGCGGCGCACGCCT
TGCCCGCCCAGGTGGCATTTACACCCTACGCCCCGGAGCCCGGGAGCACATGCCGGCTCAGAGAATACTA
TGACCAGACAGCTCAGATGTGCTGCAGCAAATGCTCGCCGGGCCAACATGCAAAAGTCTTCTGTACCAAG
ACCTCGGACACCGTGTGTGACTCCTGTGAGGACAGCACATACACCCAGCTCTGGAACTGGGTTCCCGAGT
GCTTGAGCTGTGGCTCCCGCTGTAGCTCTGACCAGGTGGAAACTCAAGCCTGCACTCGGGAACAGAACCG
CATCTGCACCTGCAGGCCCGGCTGGTACTGCGCGCTGAGCAAGCAGGAGGGGTGCCGGCTGTGCGCGCCG
CTGCGCAAGTGCCGCCCGGGCTTCGGCGTGGCCAGACCAGGAACTGAAACATCAGACGTGGTGTGCAAGC
CCTGTGCCCCGGGGACGTTCTCCAACACGACTTCATCCACGGATATTTGCAGGCCCCACCAGATCTGTAA
CGTGGTGGCCATCCCTGGGAATGCAAGCATGGATGCAGTCTGCACGTCCACGTCCCCCACCCGGAGTATG
GCCCCAGGGGCAGTACACTTACCCCAGCCAGTGTCCACACGATCCCAACACACGCAGCCAACTCCAGAAC
CCAGCACTGCTCCAAGCACCTCCTTCCTGCTCCCAATGGGCCCCAGCCCCCCAGCTGAAGGGAGCACTGG
CGACGAGCCCAAATCTTGTGACAAAACTCACACATGCCCACCGTGCCCAGCACCTGAACTCCTGGGGGGA
CCGTCAGTCTTCCTCTTCCCCCCAAAACCCAAGGACACCCTCATGATCTCCCGGACCCCTGAGGTCACAT
GCGTGGTGGTGGACGTGAGCCACGAAGACCCTGAGGTCAAGTTCAACTGGTACGTGGACGGCGTGGAGGT
GCATAATGCCAAGACAAAGCCGCGGGAGGAGCAGTACAACAGCACGTACCGTGTGGTCAGCGTCCTCACC
GTCCTGCACCAGGACTGGCTGAATGGCAAGGAGTACAAGTGCAAGGTCTCCAACAAAGCCCTCCCAGCCC
CCATCGAGAAAACCATCTCCAAAGCCAAAGGGCAGCCCCGAGAACCACAGGTGTACACCCTGCCCCCATC
CCGGGAGGAGATGACCAAGAACCAGGTCAGCCTGACCTGCCTGGTCAAAGGCTTCTATCCCAGCGACATC
GCCGTGGAGTGGGAGAGCAATGGGCAGCCGGAGAACAACTACAAGACCACGCCTCCCGTGCTGGACTCCG
ACGGCTCCTTCTTCCTCTACAGCAAGCTCACCGTGGACAAGAGCAGGTGGCAGCAGGGGAACGTCTTCTC
ATGCTCCGTGATGCATGAGGCTCTGCACAACCACTACACACAGAAGAGCCTCTCCCTGTCTCCGGGTAAA
TGATAAAAGCAGCGTATAACTTCGTATAGGATACTTTATACGAAGTTATACTTGCGTAGTGAGTCGAATA
AGGGCGACACAAAATTTATTCTAAATGCATAATAAATACTGATAACATCTTATAGTTTGTATTATATTTT
GTATTATCGTTGACATGTATAATTTTGATATCAAAAACTGATTTTCCCTTTATTATTTTCGAGATTTATT
TTCTTAATTCTCTTTAACAAACTAGAAATATTGTATATACAAAAAATCATAAATAATAGATGAATAGTTT
AATTATAGGTGTTCATCAATCGAAAAAGCAACGTATCTTATTTAAAGTGCGTTGCTTTTTTCTCATTTAT
AAGGTTAAATAATTCTCATATATCAAGCAAAGTGACAGGCGCCCTTAAATATTCTGACAAATGCTCTTTC
CCTAAACTCCCCCCATAAAAAAACCCGCCGAAGCGGGTTTTTACGTTATTTGCGGATTAACGATTACTCG
TTATCAGAACCGCCCAGGGGGCCCGAGCTTAAGACTGGCCGTCGTTTTACAACACAGAAAGAGTTTGTAG
AAACGCAAAAAGGCCATCCGTCAGGGGCCTTCTGCTTAGTTTGATGCCTGGCAGTTCCCTACTCTCGCCT
TCCGCTTCCTCGCTCACTGACTCGCTGCGCTCGGTCGTTCGGCTGCGGCGAGCGGTATCAGCTCACTCAA
AGGCGGTAATACGGTTATCCACAGAATCAGGGGATAACGCAGGAAAGAACATGTGAGCAAAAGGCCAGCA
AAAGGCCAGGAACCGTAAAAAGGCCGCGTTGCTGGCGTTTTTCCATAGGCTCCGCCCCCCTGACGAGCAT
CACAAAAATCGACGCTCAAGTCAGAGGTGGCGAAACCCGACAGGACTATAAAGATACCAGGCGTTTCCCC
CTGGAAGCTCCCTCGTGCGCTCTCCTGTTCCGACCCTGCCGCTTACCGGATACCTGTCCGCCTTTCTCCC
TTCGGGAAGCGTGGCGCTTTCTCATAGCTCACGCTGTAGGTATCTCAGTTCGGTGTAGGTCGTTCGCTCC
AAGCTGGGCTGTGTGCACGAACCCCCCGTTCAGCCCGACCGCTGCGCCTTATCCGGTAACTATCGTCTTG
AGTCCAACCCGGTAAGACACGACTTATCGCCACTGGCAGCAGCCACTGGTAACAGGATTAGCAGAGCGAG
GTATGTAGGCGGTGCTACAGAGTTCTTGAAGTGGTGGGCTAACTACGGCTACACTAGAAGAACAGTATTT
GGTATCTGCGCTCTGCTGAAGCCAGTTACCTTCGGAAAAAGAGTTGGTAGCTCTTGATCCGGCAAACAAA
CCACCGCTGGTAGCGGTGGTTTTTTTGTTTGCAAGCAGCAGATTACGCGCAGAAAAAAAGGATCTCAAGA
AGATCCTTTGATCTTTTCTACGGGGTCTGACGCTCAGTGGAACGACGCGCGCGTAACTCACGTTAAGGGA
TTTTGGTCATGAGCTTGCGCCGTCCCGTCAAGTCAGCGTAATGCTCTGCTTACCAATGCTTAATCAGTGA
GGCACCTATCTCAGCGATCTGTCTATTTCGTTCATCCATAGTTGCCTGACTCCCCGTCGTGTAGATAACT
ACGATACGGGAGGGCTTACCATCTGGCCCCAGCGCTGCGATGATACCGCGAGAACCACGCTCACCGGCTC
CGGATTTATCAGCAATAAACCAGCCAGCCGGAAGGGCCGAGCGCAGAAGTGGTCCTGCAACTTTATCCGC
CTCCATCCAGTCTATTAATTGTTGCCGGGAAGCTAGAGTAAGTAGTTCGCCAGTTAATAGTTTGCGCAAC
GTTGTTGCCATCGCTACAGGCATCGTGGTGTCACGCTCGTCGTTTGGTATGGCTTCATTCAGCTCCGGTT
CCCAACGATCAAGGCGAGTTACATGATCCCCCATGTTGTGCAAAAAAGCGGTTAGCTCCTTCGGTCCTCC
GATCGTTGTCAGAAGTAAGTTGGCCGCAGTGTTATCACTCATGGTTATGGCAGCGCTACATAATTCTCTT
ACTGTCATGCCATCCGTAAGATGCTTTTCTGTGACTGGTGAGTACTCAACCAAGTCATTATGAGAATAGT
GTATGCGGCGACCGAGTTGCTCTTGCCCGGCGTCAATACGGGATAATACCGCGCCACATAGCAGAACTTT
AAAAGTGCTCATCATTGGAAAACGTTCTTCGGGGCGAAAACTCTCAAGGATCTTACCGCTGTTGAGATCC
AGTTCGATGTAACCCACTCGTGCACCCAACTGATCTTCAGCATCTTTTACTTTCACCAGCGTTTCTGGGT
GAGCAAAAACAGGAAGGCAAAATGCCGCAAAAAAGGGAATAAGGGCGACACGGAAATGTTGAATACTCAT
ATTCTTCCTTTTTCAATATTATTGAAGCATTTATCAGGGTTATTGTCTCATGAGCGGATACATATTTGAA
TGTATTTAGAAAAATAAACAAATAGGGGTCAGTGTTACAACCAATTAACCAATTCTGAACATTATCGCGA
GCCCATTTATACCTGAATATGGCTCATAACACCCCTTGTTTGCCTGGCGGCAGTAGCGCGGTGGTCCCAC
CTGACCCCATGCCGAACTCAGAAGTGAAACGCCGTAGCGCCGATGGTAGTGTGGGGACTCCCCATGCGAG
AGTAGGGAACTGCCAGGCATCAAATAAAACGAAAGGCTCAGTCGAAAGACTGGGCCTTTCGCCCGGGCTA
ATTATGGGGTGTCGCCCTTATTCGACTC
Features (pLannotate 1.2.2; 13 found; start..end, strand, type, name):
     10..43      +  protein_bind   loxP: Cre-mediated recombination occurs in the 8-bp core sequence (GCATACAT). Cre recombinase
    324..343     +  promoter       minimal CMV promoter (fragment): human cytomegalovirus (CMV) immediate early promoter
    424..1194    +  CDS            TNFRSF1B (fragment): TNR1B_HUMAN - Also known as TNFBR, TNFR2. Experimental evidence at protein level: Swiss-Prot protein existence level 1. Receptor with high affinity for TNFSF2/TNF-alpha and approximately 5-fold lower affinity for homotrimeric TNFSF1/lymphotoxin-alpha. The TRAF1/TRAF2 complex recruits the apoptotic suppressors BIRC2 and BIRC3 to TNFRSF1B/TNFR2. This receptor mediates most of the metabolic effects of TNF-alpha. Isoform 2 blocks TNF-alpha-induced apoptosis, which suggests that it regulates TNF-alpha function by antagonizing its biological activity. From Homo sapiens (Human).
   1195..1890    +  CDS            IGHG1 (fragment): IGHG1_HUMAN - Experimental evidence at protein level: Swiss-Prot protein existence level 1. Constant region of immunoglobulin heavy chains. Immunoglobulins, also known as antibodies, are membrane-bound or secreted glycoproteins produced by B lymphocytes. In the recognition phase of humoral immunity, the membrane-bound immunoglobulins serve as receptors which, upon binding of a specific antigen, trigger the clonal expansion and differentiation of B lymphocytes into immunoglobulins- secreting plasma cells. Secreted immunoglobulins mediate the effector phase of humoral immunity, which results in
   1906..1939    +  protein_bind   lox2272: Cre-mediated recombination occurs in the 8-bp core sequence (GGATACTT). lox2272 sites are compatible with each other, but incompatible with loxP or loxN sites (Lee and Saito, 1988). Cre recombinase
   2414..2433    +  CDS            lacZα (fragment): LacZα fragment of β-galactosidase; lacZ fragment
   2458..2475    -  terminator     rrnB T2 terminator (fragment): transcription terminator T2 from the E. coli rrnB gene
   2700..3288    -  rep_origin     ori: high-copy-number ColE1/pMB1/pBR322/pUC origin of replication
   3410..4270    -  CDS            AmpR: β-lactamase; bla; confers resistance to ampicillin, carbenicillin, and related antibiotics
   4273..4369    -  promoter       AmpR promoter (fragment): bla
   4399..4423    -  CDS            KanR (fragment): aminoglycoside phosphotransferase; aph(3')-Ia; confers resistance to kanamycin
   4452..4567    +  ncRNA          5S rRNA: Accession: RF00001 - 5S ribosomal RNA
   4571..4611    +  terminator     rrnB T1 terminator (fragment): transcription terminator T1 from the E. coli rrnB gene
