[The description below was written by a language model from this plasmid's Addgene catalogue record and pLannotate feature annotations shown in this document.]
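Description:
pJ204-loxP-100RPU.2-ETN-lox2272 is a small (about 4.65 kb) donor plasmid for Cre/lox recombinase-mediated cassette exchange (RMCE) in mammalian cells, built by USER cloning on the synthetic-gene cloning backbone pJ204. In E. coli it is maintained through a high-copy ColE1/pUC-type origin and selected with ampicillin via the AmpR (β-lactamase) gene. The remaining backbone annotations (short lacZα and KanR fragments, a 5S rRNA segment and rrnB T1/T2 terminator fragments) are vestigial or insulating backbone sequences rather than functional payload. No mammalian selection marker is annotated.

The exchangeable cassette lies between a loxP site and a heterospecific lox2272 site. These two sites recombine only with their own kind, so Cre swaps the intervening DNA directionally into a genomic landing pad carrying the matching pair, without excising it again. Inside the cassette, the synthetic promoter 100RPU.2, an in silico designed mammalian promoter whose core region is detected as a minimal CMV promoter fragment, drives a single copy of etanercept (ETN). The coding sequence is annotated as a portion of human TNFRSF1B (TNF receptor 2) fused directly to a human IGHG1 constant-region fragment, consistent with this TNF-binding receptor-Fc fusion biopharmaceutical. No polyadenylation signal is annotated between the coding sequence and lox2272. This fits the depositor's description of a poly(A)-trap design, in which the transcript would be expected to gain a poly(A) signal only after correct integration at the target locus, disfavouring expression from random integrants.

According to the associated publication title, the plasmid was used in work on multi-copy targeted integration for developing high-producing CHO cell lines. The depositor and sequencing-derived records differ by only two nucleotides in length and give the same feature set.
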