Addgene plasmid #154833: pJ204-loxP-100RPU.2-ETN-lox2272
Purpose: Donor plasmid for Cre/lox-based recombinase-mediated cassette exchange (RMCE), expressing one copy of etanercept
Depositing lab: Lise Marie Grav. Depositing organization: Danmarks Tekniske Universitet. Publication: Multi-copy targeted integration for accelerated development of high-producing CHO cells. Sergeeva D, Lee GM, Nielsen LK, Grav LM. ACS Synth Biol. 2020 Aug 24. doi: 10.1021/acssynbio.0c00322. PubMed 32835482.
Backbone
  Vector backbone: pJ204
  Backbone manufacturer: DNA2.0
  Backbone size w/o insert (bp): 2703
  Modifications to backbone: Amplified for USER cloning
  Vector type: Mammalian Expression, Cre/Lox
Growth in bacteria
  Bacterial resistance: Ampicillin, 100 μg/mL
  Growth temperature: 37°C
  Growth strain: DH5alpha
  Copy number: Unknown
Gene/Insert
  Gene/Insert name: ETN (alt name: Etanercept)
  Insert size (bp): 1473
  Promoter: 100RPU.2
  Cloning method: Unknown
  Sequencing primers: 5′ unknown
Terms and licenses: Academic/Nonprofit Terms; Industry Terms: Not Available to Industry
Depositor comments: This is a donor plasmid for Cre/lox-based recombinase-mediated cassette exchange (RMCE) using poly(A)-trap. Promoter 100RPU.2 was initially described in: Brown et al. 2017 "In silico design of context-responsive mammalian promoters with user-defined functionality." DOI: 10.1093/nar/gkx768 A patent application has been filed by third parties on the promoter 100RPU.2 used in this plasmid, permission for deposition of plasmids containing the promoter sequence has been provided by AstraZeneca and The University of Sheffield. Etanercept (Enbrel) is a commercial biopharmaceutical. The plasmid was assembled by USER cloning.
How to cite: pJ204-loxP-100RPU.2-ETN-lox2272 was a gift from Lise Marie Grav (Addgene plasmid # 154833 ; http://n2t.net/addgene:154833 ; RRID:Addgene_154833)
